>Addgene plasmid #56306 | Clover-SiT-N-15 | addgene full sequence | sequence record 233997 | Addgene NGS Result
CATGTTCTTTCCTGCGTTATCCCCTGATTCTGTGGATAACCGTATTACCGCCATGCATTAGTTATTAATA
GTAATCAATTACGGGGTCATTAGTTCATAGCCCATATATGGAGTTCCGCGTTACATAACTTACGGTAAAT
GGCCCGCCTGGCTGACCGCCCAACGACCCCCGCCCATTGACGTCAATAATGACGTATGTTCCCATAGTAA
CGCCAATAGGGACTTTCCATTGACGTCAATGGGTGGAGTATTTACGGTAAACTGCCCACTTGGCAGTACA
TCAAGTGTATCATATGCCAAGTACGCCCCCTATTGACGTCAATGACGGTAAATGGCCCGCCTGGCATTAT
GCCCAGTACATGACCTTATGGGACTTTCCTACTTGGCAGTACATCTACGTATTAGTCATCGCTATTACCA
TGGTGATGCGGTTTTGGCAGTACATCAATGGGCGTGGATAGCGGTTTGACTCACGGGGATTTCCAAGTCT
CCACCCCATTGACGTCAATGGGAGTTTGTTTTGGCACCAAAATCAACGGGACTTTCCAAAATGTCGTAAC
AACTCCGCCCCATTGACGCAAATGGGCGGTAGGCGTGTACGGTGGGAGGTCTATATAAGCAGAGCTGGTT
TAGTGAACCGTCAGATCCGCTAGCGCTACCGGACTCAGATCTCGAGCTCGCCACCATGATTCACACCAAC
CTGAAGAAAAAGTTCAGCTGCTGCGTCCTGGTCTTTCTTCTGTTTGCAGTCATCTGTGTGTGGAAGGAAA
AGAAGAAAGGGAGTTACTATGATTCCTTTAAATTGCAAACCAAGGAATTCCTGCAGTCGACGGTACCGCG
GGCCCGGGATCCACCGGTCGCCACCATGGTGAGCAAGGGCGAGGAGCTGTTCACCGGGGTGGTGCCCATC
CTGGTCGAGCTGGACGGCGACGTAAACGGCCACAAGTTCAGCGTCCGCGGCGAGGGCGAGGGCGATGCCA
CCAACGGCAAGCTGACCCTGAAGTTCATCTGCACCACCGGCAAGCTGCCCGTGCCCTGGCCCACCCTCGT
GACCACCTTCGGCTACGGCGTGGCCTGCTTCAGCCGCTACCCCGACCACATGAAGCAGCACGACTTCTTC
AAGTCCGCCATGCCCGAAGGCTACGTCCAGGAGCGCACCATCTCTTTCAAGGACGACGGTACCTACAAGA
CCCGCGCCGAGGTGAAGTTCGAGGGCGACACCCTGGTGAACCGCATCGAGCTGAAGGGCATCGACTTCAA
GGAGGACGGCAACATCCTGGGGCACAAGCTGGAGTACAACTTCAACAGCCACAACGTCTATATCACGGCC
GACAAGCAGAAGAACGGCATCAAGGCTAACTTCAAGATCCGCCACAACGTTGAGGACGGCAGCGTGCAGC
TCGCCGACCACTACCAGCAGAACACCCCCATCGGCGACGGCCCCGTGCTGCTGCCCGACAACCACTACCT
GAGCCATCAGTCCGCCCTGAGCAAAGACCCCAACGAGAAGCGCGATCACATGGTCCTGCTGGAGTTCGTG
ACCGCCGCCGGGATCACTCTCGGCATGGACGAGCTGTACAAGTAAGCGGCCGCGACTCTAGATCATAATC
AGCCATACCACATTTGTAGAGGTTTTACTTGCTTTAAAAAACCTCCCACACCTCCCCCTGAACCTGAAAC
ATAAAATGAATGCAATTGTTGTTGTTAACTTGTTTATTGCAGCTTATAATGGTTACAAATAAAGCAATAG
CATCACAAATTTCACAAATAAAGCATTTTTTTCACTGCATTCTAGTTGTGGTTTGTCCAAACTCATCAAT
GTATCTTAAGGCGTAAATTGTAAGCGTTAATATTTTGTTAAAATTCGCGTTAAATTTTTGTTAAATCAGC
TCATTTTTTAACCAATAGGCCGAAATCGGCAAAATCCCTTATAAATCAAAAGAATAGACCGAGATAGGGT
[37 nt withheld, positions 1961-1997]
AAAGAACGTGGACTCCAACGTCAAAGG
[49 nt withheld, positions 2025-2073]
T
[91 nt withheld, positions 2075-2165]
G
[124 nt withheld, positions 2167-2290]
CAGGTGGCACTTTTCGGGGAAATGTGCGCGGAACCCCTATTTGTTTATTTTTCTAAATACATTCAAATAT
GTATCCGCTCATGAGACAATAACCCTGATAAATGCTTCAATAATATTGAAAAAGGAAGAGTCCTGAGGCG
GAAAGAACCAGCTGTGGAATGTGTGTCAGTTAGGGTGTGGAAAGTCCCCAGGCTCCCCAGCAGGCAGAAG
TATGCAAAGCATGCATCTCAATTAGTCAGCAACCAGGTGTGGAAAGTCCCCAGGCTCCCCAGCAGGCAGA
AGTATGCAAAGCATGCATCTCAATTAGTCAGCAACCATAGTCCCGCCCCTAACTCCGCCCATCCCGCCCC
TAACTCCGCCCAGTTCCGCCCATTCTCCGCCCCATGGCTGACTAATTTTTTTTATTTATGCAGAGGCCGA
GGCCGCCTCGGCCTCTGAGCTATTCCAGAAGTAGTGAGGAGGCTTTTTTGGAGGCCTAGGCTTTTGCAAA
GATCGATCAAGAGACAGGATGAGGATCGTTTCGCATGATTGAACAAGATGGATTGCACGCAGGTTCTCCG
GCCGCTTGGGTGGAGAGGCTATTCGGCTATGACTGGGCACAACAGACAATCGGCTGCTCTGATGCCGCCG
TGTTCCGGCTGTCAGCGCAGGGGCGCCCGGTTCTTTTTGTCAAGACCGACCTGTCCGGTGCCCTGAATGA
ACTGCAAGACGAGGCAGCGCGGCTATCGTGGCTGGCCACGACGGGCGTTCCTTGCGCAGCTGTGCTCGAC
GTTGTCACTGAAGCGGGAAGGGACTGGCTGCTATTGGGCGAAGTGCCGGGGCAGGATCTCCTGTCATCTC
ACCTTGCTCCTGCCGAGAAAGTATCCATCATGGCTGATGCAATGCGGCGGCTGCATACGCTTGATCCGGC
TACCTGCCCATTCGACCACCAAGCGAAACATCGCATCGAGCGAGCACGTACTCGGATGGAAGCCGGTCTT
GTCGATCAGGATGATCTGGACGAAGAGCATCAGGGGCTCGCGCCAGCCGAACTGTTCGCCAGGCTCAAGG
CGAGCATGCCCGACGGCGAGGATCTCGTCGTGACCCATGGCGATGCCTGCTTGCCGAATATCATGGTGGA
AAATGGCCGCTTTTCTGGATTCATCGACTGTGGCCGGCTGGGTGTGGCGGACCGCTATCAGGACATAGCG
TTGGCTACCCGTGATATTGCTGAAGAGCTTGGCGGCGAATGGGCTGACCGCTTCCTCGTGCTTTACGGTA
TCGCCGCTCCCGATTCGCAGCGCATCGCCTTCTATCGCCTTCTTGACGAGTTCTTCTGAGCGGGACTCTG
GGGTTCGAAATGACCGACCAAGCGACGCCCAACCTGCCATCACGAGATTTCGATTCCACCGCCGCCTTCT
ATGAAAGGTTGGGCTTCGGAATCGTTTTCCGGGACGCCGGCTGGATGATCCTCCAGCGCGGGGATCTCAT
GCTGGAGTTCTTCGCCCACCCTAGGGGGAGGCTAACTGAAACACGGAAGGAGACAATACCGGAAGGAACC
CGCGCTATGACGGCAATAAAAAGACAGAATAAAACGCACGGTGTTGGGTCGTTTGTTCATAAACGCGGGG
TTCGGTCCCAGGGCTGGCACTCTGTCGATACCCCACCGAGACCCCATTGGGGCCAATACGCCCGCGTTTC
TTCCTTTTCCCCACCCCACCCCCCAAGTTCGGGTGAAGGCCCAGGGCTCGCAGCCAACGTCGGGGCGGCA
GGCCCTGCCATAGCCTCAGGTTACTCATATATACTTTAGATTGATTTAAAACTTCATTTTTAATTTAAAA
GGATCTAGGTGAAGATCCTTTTTGATAATCTCATGACCAAAATCCCTTAACGTGAGTTTTCGTTCCACTG
AGCGTCAGACCCCGTAGAAAAGATCAAAGGATCTTCTTGAGATCCTTTTTTTCTGCGCGTAATCTGCTGC
TTGCAAACAAAAAAACCACCGCTACCAGCGGTGGTTTGTTTGCCGGATCAAGAGCTACCAACTCTTTTTC
CGAAGGTAACTGGCTTCAGCAGAGCGCAGATACCAAATACTGTTCTTCTAGTGTAGCCGTAGTTAGGCCA
CCACTTCAAGAACTCTGTAGCACCGCCTACATACCTCGCTCTGCTAATCCTGTTACCAGTGGCTGCTGCC
AGTGGCGATAAGTCGTGTCTTACCGGGTTGGACTCAAGACGATAGTTACCGGATAAGGCGCAGCGGTCGG
GCTGAACGGGGGGTTCGTGCACACAGCCCAGCTTGGAGCGAACGACCTACACCGAACTGAGATACCTACA
GCGTGAGCTATGAGAAAGCGCCACGCTTCCCGAAGGGAGAAAGGCGGACAGGTATCCGGTAAGCGGCAGG
GTCGGAACAGGAGAGCGCACGAGGGAGCTTCCAGGGGGAAACGCCTGGTATCTTTATAGTCCTGTCGGGT
TTCGCCACCTCTGACTTGAGCGTCGATTTTTGTGATGCTCGTCAGGGGGGCGGAGCCTATGGAAAAACGC
CAGCAACGCGGCCTTTTTACGGTTCCTGGCCTTTTGCTGGCCTTTTGCTCA
Features (pLannotate 1.2.2; 17 found; start..end, strand, type, name):
      1..51      +  rep_origin     RSF ori (fragment): Plasmids containing the RSF 1030 origin of replication can be propagated in E. coli cells that contain additional plasmids with compatible origins.
    119..422     +  enhancer       CMV enhancer: human cytomegalovirus immediate early enhancer
    423..626     +  promoter       CMV promoter: human cytomegalovirus (CMV) immediate early promoter
    649..679     +  misc_feature   MCS (fragment): multiple cloning site
    686..820     +  CDS            ST6GAL1 (fragment): SIAT1_HUMAN - Also known as SIAT1. Experimental evidence at protein level: Swiss-Prot protein existence level 1. Transfers sialic acid from CMP-sialic acid to galactose- containing acceptor substrates. From Homo sapiens (Human).
    821..852     +  misc_feature   MCS (fragment): multiple cloning site
    866..1585    +  CDS            mClover2: monomeric derivative of the bright green-yellow fluorescent protein Clover mammalian codon-optimized
   1601..1684    +  CDS            large T antigen (fragment): large T antigen from SV40 (simian virus 40)
   1707..1828    +  polyA_signal   SV40 poly(A) signal: SV40 polyadenylation signal
   1862..2290    -  rep_origin     f1 ori (sequence partly withheld): f1 bacteriophage origin of replication; arrow indicates direction of (+) strand synthesis
   2317..2421    +  promoter       AmpR promoter: bla
   2423..2780    +  promoter       SV40 promoter: SV40 enhancer and early promoter
   2815..3609    +  CDS            NeoR/KanR: aminoglycoside phosphotransferase from Tn5; aph(3')-II (or nptII); confers resistance to neomycin, kanamycin, and G418 (Geneticin®)
   3630..3782    +  CDS            ble (fragment): BLE_KLEPN - Experimental evidence at protein level: Swiss-Prot protein existence level 1. Binding protein with a strong affinity to the bleomycin family of antibiotics. Binds to CL990; an antimitotic-antibiotic compound. From Klebsiella pneumoniae.
   3841..3888    +  polyA_signal   HSV TK poly(A) signal: herpes simplex virus thymidine kinase polyadenylation signal (Cole and Stacy, 1985)
   3979..3995    -  polyA_signal   bGH poly(A) signal (fragment): bovine growth hormone polyadenylation signal
   4217..4805    +  rep_origin     ori: high-copy-number ColE1/pMB1/pBR322/pUC origin of replication
