[The description below was written by a language model from this plasmid's Addgene catalogue record and pLannotate feature annotations shown in this document.]
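Description:
Clover-SiT-N-15 is a mammalian expression plasmid built on the Clover-N1 backbone, an N1-style fluorescent protein fusion vector, and it encodes a Golgi-targeted green fluorescent marker. The insert is the first 45 amino acids of human beta-galactoside alpha-2,6-sialyltransferase 1 (ST6GAL1, abbreviated SiT). This N-terminal portion is placed upstream of, and in frame with, the Clover coding sequence via a short linker derived from the multiple cloning site, so the fluorescent protein sits at the C terminus of the fusion. The automated annotation labels the fluorescent protein as the closely related mClover2, whereas the catalogue entry calls it Clover. Expression is driven by the human cytomegalovirus immediate early enhancer and promoter and terminated by an SV40 polyadenylation signal.

The plasmid replicates in E. coli at high copy number from a ColE1/pUC-type origin and also carries an f1 phage origin. A single NeoR/KanR aminoglycoside phosphotransferase gene serves both hosts: a bacterial bla-type promoter gives kanamycin resistance in E. coli, while the adjacent SV40 early promoter, together with an HSV TK polyadenylation signal, allows G418 selection of stably transfected mammalian cells. Several short annotated fragments (RSF ori, large T antigen, ble, bGH poly(A)) appear to be partial matches within the backbone rather than functional elements.

The record gives the intended localization as the Golgi trans-Golgi network, with excitation at 505 nm and emission at 515 nm. This makes the construct suitable as a green organelle marker for live-cell or fixed-cell fluorescence imaging.
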