Addgene plasmid #56306: Clover-SiT-N-15
Purpose: Localization: Golgi TGN, Excitation: 505, Emission: 515
Depositing lab: Michael Davidson. Depositing organization: Florida State University, Tallahassee. Publication: Improving FRET dynamic range with bright green and red fluorescent proteins. Lam AJ, St-Pierre F, Gong Y, Marshall JD, Cranfill PJ, Baird MA, McKeown MR, Wiedenmann J, Davidson MW, Schnitzer MJ, Tsien RY, Lin MZ. Nat Methods. 2012 Sep 9. doi: 10.1038/nmeth.2171. PubMed 22961245.
Backbone
  Vector backbone: Clover-N1
  Backbone size w/o insert (bp): 4750
  Vector type: Mammalian Expression
  Selectable markers: Neomycin (select with G418)
Growth in bacteria
  Bacterial resistance: Kanamycin, 50 μg/mL
  Growth temperature: 37°C
  Growth strain: DH5alpha
  Copy number: High Copy
Gene/Insert
  Gene/Insert name: SiT (alt name: NM_173216.2)
  Species: H. sapiens (human)
  Mutation: aa 1-45 of SiT
  Entrez Gene: ST6GAL1 (a.k.a. CDw75, SIAT1, ST6GalI, ST6N)
  Promoter: CMV
  Tag / fusion protein: Clover (C terminal on backbone)
  Cloning method: Unknown
  Sequencing primers: 5′ CMV-F; 3′ SV40pA-R
Terms and licenses: Academic/Nonprofit Terms; Industry Terms
Depositor comments: . Excitation = 505; Emission = 515
How to cite: Clover-SiT-N-15 was a gift from Michael Davidson (Addgene plasmid # 56306 ; http://n2t.net/addgene:56306 ; RRID:Addgene_56306)
