>Addgene plasmid #56306 | Clover-SiT-N-15 | depositor partial sequence | sequence record 87211 | insert sequence
GGACTCAGATCTCGAGCTCGCCACCATGATTCACACCAACCTGAAGAAAAAGTTCAGCTGCTGCGTCCTG
GTCTTTCTTCTGTTTGCAGTCATCTGTGTGTGGAAGGAAAAGAAGAAAGGGAGTTACTATGATTCCTTTA
AATTGCAAACCAAGGAATTCCTGCAGTCGACGGTACCGCGGGCCCGGGATCCACCGGTCGCCACCATGGT
GAGCAAGGGCGAGGAGCTGTTCACCGGGGTGGTGCCCATCCTGGTCGAGCTGGACGGCGACGTAAACGGC
CACAAGTTCAGCGTCCGCGGCGAGGGCGAGGGCGATGCCACCAACGGCAAGCTGACCCTGAAGTTCATCT
GCACCACCGGCAAGCTGCCCGTGCCCTGGCCCACCCTCGTGACCACCTTCGGCTACGGCGTGGCCTGCTT
CAGCCGCTACCCCGACCACATGAAGCAGCACGACTTCTTCAAGTCCGCCATGCCCGAAGGCTACGTCCAG
GAGCGCACCATCTCTTTCAAGGACGACGGTACCTACAAGACCCGCGCCGAGGTGAAGTTCGAGGGCGACA
CCCTGGTGAACCGCATCGAGCTGAAGGGCATCGACTTCAAGGAGGACGGCAACATCCTGGGGCACAAGCT
GGAGTACAACTTCAACAGCCACAACGTCTATATCACGGCCGACAAGCAGAAGAACGGCATCAAGGCTAAC
TTCAAGATCCGCCACAACGTTGAGGACGGCAGCGTGCAGCTCGCCGACCACTACCAGCAGAACACCCCCA
TCGGCGACGGCCCCGTGCTGCTGCCCGACAACCACTACCTGAGCCATCAGTCCGCCCTGAGCAAAGACCC
CAACGAGAAGCGCGATCACATGGTCCTGCTGGAGTTCGTGACCGCCGCCGGGATCACTCTCGGCATGGAC
GAGCTGTACAAGTAAGCGGCCGCGACTCTAGATCATAATCAGCCATACCA
